>Addgene plasmid #230816 | CAG-FRT-MCS-WPRE-SV40 - GCH3 | addgene full sequence | sequence record 466625 | Addgene NGS Result
TTGAGATCCTTTTTTTCTGCGCGTAATCTGCTGCTTGCAAACAAAAAAACCACCGCTACCAGCGGTGGTT
TGTTTGCCGGATCAAGAGCTACCAACTCTTTTTCCGAAGGTAACTGGCTTCAGCAGAGCGCAGATACCAA
ATACTGTTCTTCTAGTGTAGCCGTAGTTAGGCCACCACTTCAAGAACTCTGTAGCACCGCCTACATACCT
CGCTCTGCTAATCCTGTTACCAGTGGCTGCTGCCAGTGGCGATAAGTCGTGTCTTACCGGGTTGGACTCA
AGACGATAGTTACCGGATAAGGCGCAGCGGTCGGGCTGAACGGGGGGTTCGTGCACACAGCCCAGCTTGG
AGCGAACGACCTACACCGAACTGAGATACCTACAGCGTGAGCTATGAGAAAGCGCCACGCTTCCCGAAGG
GAGAAAGGCGGACAGGTATCCGGTAAGCGGCAGGGTCGGAACAGGAGAGCGCACGAGGGAGCTTCCAGGG
GGAAACGCCTGGTATCTTTATAGTCCTGTCGGGTTTCGCCACCTCTGACTTGAGCGTCGATTTTTGTGAT
GCTCGTCAGGGGGGCGGAGCCTATGGAAAAACGCCAGCAACGCGGCCTTTTTACGGTTCCTGGCCTTTTG
CTGGCCTTTTGCTCACATGTTCTTTCCTGCGTTATCCCCTGATTCTGTGGATAACCGTATTACCGCCTTT
GAGTGAGCTGATACCGCTCGCCGCAGCCGAACGACCGAGCGCAGCGAGTCAGTGAGCGAGGAAGCGGAAG
AGCGCCCAATACGCAAACCGCCTCTCCCCGCGCGTTGGCCGATTCATTAATGCAGCTGGCACGACAGGTT
TCCCGACTGGAAAGCGGGCAGTGAGCGCAACGCAATTAATGTGAGTTAGCTCACTCATTAGGCACCCCAG
GCTTTACACTTTATGCTTCCGGCTCGTATGTTGTGTGGAATTGTGAGCGGATAACAATTTCACACAGGAA
ACAGCTATGACCATGATTACGAATTGCCTGCAGGCAGCTGCGCGCTCGCTCGCTCACTGAGGCCGCCCGG
GCAAAGCCCGGGCGTCGGGCGACCTTTGGTCGCCCGGCCTCAGTGAGCGAGCGAGCGCGCAGAGAGGGAG
TGGCCAACTCCATCACTAGGGGTTCCTATCGATGGCGCGCCTACCACATTTGTAGAGGTTTTACTTGCTT
TAAAAAACCTCCCACATCTCCCCCTGAACCTGAAACATAAAATGAATGCAATTGTTGTTGTTAACTTGTT
TATTGCAGCTTATAATGGTTACAAATAAAGCAATAGCATCACAAATTTCACAAATAAAGCATTTTTTTCA
CTGCATTCTAGTTGTGGTTTGTCCAAACTCATCAATGTATCTTATCATGTCTGTGTACAGCGGGGAGGCG
GCCCAAAGGGAGATCCGACTCGTCTGAGGGCGAAGGCGAAGACGCGGAAGAGGCCGCAGAGCCGGCAGCA
GGCCGCGGGAAGGAAGGTCCGCTGGATTGAGGGCCGAAGGGACGTAGCAGAAGGACGTCCCGCGCAGAAT
CCAGGTGGCAACACAGGCGAGCAGCCAAGGAAAGGACGATGATTTCCCCGACAACACCACGGAATTGTCA
GTGCCCAACAGCCGAGCCCCTGTCCAGCAGCGGGCAAGGCAGGCGGCGATGAGTTCCGCCGTGGCAATAG
GGAGGGGGAAAGCGAAAGTCCCGGAAAGGAGCTGACAGGTGGTGGCAATGCCCCAACCAGTGGGGGTTGC
GTCAGCAAACACAGTGCACACCACGCCACGTTGCCTGACAACGGGCCACAACTCCTCATAAAGAGACAGC
AACCAGGATTTATACAAGGAGGAGAAAATGAAAGCCATACGGGAAGCAATAGCATGATACAAAGGCATTA
AAGCAGCGTATCCACATAGCGTAAAAGGAGCAACATAGTTAAGAATACCAGTCAATCTTTCACAAATTTT
GTAATCCAGAGGTTGATTGCTAGCGAAGTTCCTATTCCGAAGTTCCTATTCTCTAGAAAGTATAGGAACT
TCGGTACCGGGCCCCCCCTCGAGGTCGACGGTATCGATAAGCTTGATATCGAATTCCTGCAGCCCGGGGG
ATCCACTAGTTCTAGAGCGGCCGCCACCGCGGTGGAGCTCGAAGTTCCTATACTTTCTAGAGAATAGGAA
CTTCGGAATAGGAACTTCACCGGTCAATTCTTTGCCAAAATGATGAGACAGCACAATAACCAGCACGTTG
CCCAGGAGCTGTAGGAAAAAGAAGAAGGCATGAACATGGTTAGCAGAGGCTCTAGAGCCGCCGGTCACAC
GCCAGAAGCCGAACCCCGCCCTGCCCCGTCCCCCCCGAAGGCAGCCGTCCCCCCGCGGACAGCCCCGAGG
CTGGAGAGGGAGAAGGGGACGGCGGCGCGGCGACGCACGAAGGCCCTCCCCGCCCATTTCCTTCCTGCCG
GCGCCGCACCGCTTCGCCCCGCGCCCGCTAGAGGGGGTGCGGCGGCGCCTCCCAGATTTCGGCTCCGCAC
AGATTTGGGACAAAGGAAGTCCCTGCGCCCTCTCGCACGATTACCATAAAAGGCAATGGCTGCGGCTCGC
CGCGCCTCGACAGCCGCCGGCGCTCCGGGGGCCGCCGCGCCCCTCCCCCGAGCCCTCCCCGGCCCGAGGC
GGCCCCGCCCCGCCCGGCACCCCCACCTGCCGCCACCCCCCGCCCGGCACGGCGAGCCCCGCGCCACGCC
CCGTACGGAGCCCCGCACCCGAAGCCGGGCCGTGCTCAGCAACTCGGGGAGGGGGGTGCAGGGGGGGTTG
CAGCCCGACCGACGCGCCCACACCCCCTGCTCACCCCCCCACGCACACACCCCGCACGCAGCCTTTGTTC
CCCTCGCAGCCCCCCCCGCACCGCGGGGCACCGCCCCCGGCCGCGCTCCCCTCGCGCACACTGCGGAGCG
CACAAAGCCCCGCGCCGCGCCCGCAGCGCTCACAGCCGCCGGGCAGCGCGGAGCCGCACGCGGCGCTCCC
CACGCACACACACACGCACGCACCCCCCGAGCCGCTCCCCCCGCACAAAGGGCCCTCCCGGAGCCCCTCA
AGGCTTTCACGCAGCCACAGAAAAGAAACAAGCCGTCATTAAACCAAGCGCTAATTACAGCCCGGAGGAG
AAGGGCCGTCCCGCCCGCTCACCTGTGGGAGTAACGCGGTCAGTCAGAGCCGGGGCGGGCGGCGCGAGGC
GGCGGCGGAGCGGGGCACGGGGCGAAGGCAGCGCGCAGCGACTCCCGCCCGCCGCGCGCTTCGCTTTTTA
TAGGGCCGCCGCCGCCGCCGCCTCGCCATAAAAGGAAACTTTCGGAGCGCGCCGCTCTGATTGGCTGCCG
CCGCACCTCTCCGCCTCGCCCCGCCCCGCCCCTCGCCCCGCCCCGCCCCGCCTGGCGCGCGCCCCCCCCC
CCCCCCCCCCGCCCCCATCGCTGCACAAAATAATTAAAAAATAAATAAATACAAAATTGGGGGTGGGGAG
GGGGGGGAGATGGGGAGAGTGAAGCAGAACGTGGGGCTCACCTCGACCATGGTAATAGCGATGACTAATA
CGTAGATGTACTGCCAAGTAGGAAAGTCCCATAAGGTCATGTACTGGGCATAATGCCAGGCGGGCCATTT
ACCGTCATTGACGTCAATAGGGGGCGTACTTGGCATATGATACACTTGATGTACTGCCAAGTGGGCAGTT
TACCGTAAATACTCCACCCATTGACGTCAATGGAAAGTCCCTATTGGCGTTACTATGGGAACATACGTCA
TTATTGACGTCAATGGGCGGGGGTCGTTGGGCGGTCAGCCAGGCGGGCCATTTACCGTAAGTTATGTAAC
GCGGAACTCCATATATGGGCTATGAACTAATGACCCCGTAATTGATTACTATTAATAACTAGTCAATAAT
CAATGTCGAGGGTTACCGCCTAGGATCGATAGATCTAGGAACCCCTAGTGATGGAGTTGGCCACTCCCTC
TCTGCGCGCTCGCTCGCTCACTGAGGCCGGGCGACCAAAGGTCGCCCGACGCCCGGGCTTTGCCCGGGCG
GCCTCAGTGAGCGAGCGAGCGCGCAGCTGCCTGCAGGCAGCTTGGCACTGGCCGTCGTTTTACAACGTCG
TGACTGGGAAAACCCTGGCGTTACCCAACTTAATCGCCTTGCAGCACATCCCCCTTTCGCCAGCTGGCGT
AATAGCGAAGAGGCCCGCACCGATCGCCCTTCCCAACAGTTGCGCAGCCTGAATGGCGAATGGCGCCTGA
TGCGGTATTTTCTCCTTACGCATCTGTGCGGTATTTCACACCGCATA
[142 nt withheld, positions 4318-4459]
C
[141 nt withheld, positions 4461-4601]
CCTTTGACGTTGGAGTCCACGTTCTTT
[37 nt withheld, positions 4629-4665]
ACCCTATCTCGGGCTATTCTTTTGATTTATAAGGGATTTTGCCGATTTCGGCCTATTGGTTAAAAAATGA
GCTGATTTAACAAAAATTTAACGCGAATTTTAACAAAATATTAACGTTTACAATTTTATGGTGCACTCTC
AGTACAATCTGCTCTGATGCCGCATAGTTAAGCCAGCCCCGACACCCGCCAACACCCGCTGACGCGCCCT
GACGGGCTTGTCTGCTCCCGGCATCCGCTTACAGACAAGCTGTGACCGTCTCCGGGAGCTGCATGTGTCA
GAGGTTTTCACCGTCATCACCGAAACGCGCGAGACGAAAGGGCCTCGTGATACGCCTATTTTTATAGGTT
AATGTCATGATAATAATGGTTTCTTAGACGTCAGGTGGCACTTTTCGGGGAAATGTGCGCGGAACCCCTA
TTTGTTTATTTTTCTAAATACATTCAAATATGTATCCGCTCATGAGACAATAACCCTGATAAATGCTTCA
ATAATATTGAAAAAGGAAGAGTATGAGTATTCAACATTTCCGTGTCGCCCTTATTCCCTTTTTTGCGGCA
TTTTGCCTTCCTGTTTTTGCTCACCCAGAAACGCTGGTGAAAGTAAAAGATGCTGAAGATCAGTTGGGTG
CACGAGTGGGTTACATCGAACTGGATCTCAACAGCGGTAAGATCCTTGAGAGTTTTCGCCCCGAAGAACG
TTTTCCAATGATGAGCACTTTTAAAGTTCTGCTATGTGGCGCGGTATTATCCCGTATTGACGCCGGGCAA
GAGCAACTCGGTCGCCGCATACACTATTCTCAGAATGACTTGGTTGAGTACTCACCAGTCACAGAAAAGC
ATCTTACGGATGGCATGACAGTAAGAGAATTATGCAGTGCTGCCATAACCATGAGTGATAACACTGCGGC
CAACTTACTTCTGACAACGATCGGAGGACCGAAGGAGCTAACCGCTTTTTTGCACAACATGGGGGATCAT
GTAACTCGCCTTGATCGTTGGGAACCGGAGCTGAATGAAGCCATACCAAACGACGAGCGTGACACCACGA
TGCCTGTAGCAATGGCAACAACGTTGCGCAAACTATTAACTGGCGAACTACTTACTCTAGCTTCCCGGCA
ACAATTAATAGACTGGATGGAGGCGGATAAAGTTGCAGGACCACTTCTGCGCTCGGCCCTTCCGGCTGGC
TGGTTTATTGCTGATAAATCTGGAGCCGGTGAGCGTGGGTCTCGCGGTATCATTGCAGCACTGGGGCCAG
ATGGTAAGCCCTCCCGTATCGTAGTTATCTACACGACGGGGAGTCAGGCAACTATGGATGAACGAAATAG
ACAGATCGCTGAGATAGGTGCCTCACTGATTAAGCATTGGTAACTGTCAGACCAAGTTTACTCATATATA
CTTTAGATTGATTTAAAACTTCATTTTTAATTTAAAAGGATCTAGGTGAAGATCCTTTTTGATAATCTCA
TGACCAAAATCCCTTAACGTGAGTTTTCGTTCCACTGAGCGTCAGACCCCGTAGAAAAGATCAAAGGATC
TTC
Features (pLannotate 1.2.2; 24 found; start..end, strand, type, name):
      1..589     +  rep_origin     ori: high-copy-number ColE1/pMB1/pBR322/pUC origin of replication
    772..864     +  CDS            lacI (fragment): lac repressor; lacI; The lac repressor binds to the lac operator to inhibit transcription in E. coli. This inhibition can be relieved by adding lactose or isopropyl-β-D-thiogalactopyranoside (IPTG).
    877..898     +  protein_bind   CAP binding site: CAP binding activates transcription in the presence of cAMP. E. coli catabolite activator protein
    913..943     +  promoter       lac promoter: promoter for the E. coli lac operon
    951..967     +  protein_bind   lac operator: The lac repressor binds to the lac operator to inhibit transcription in E. coli. This inhibition can be relieved by adding lactose or isopropyl-β-D-thiogalactopyranoside (IPTG). lac repressor encoded by lacI
   1007..1147    -  repeat_region  AAV2 ITR: inverted terminal repeat of adeno-associated virus serotype 2 inverted
   1162..1230    +  CDS            large T antigen (fragment): large T antigen from SV40 (simian virus 40)
   1253..1374    +  polyA_signal   SV40 poly(A) signal: SV40 polyadenylation signal
   1390..1978    -  misc_feature   WPRE: woodchuck hepatitis virus posttranscriptional regulatory element
   1985..2032    +  protein_bind   FRT: FLP-mediated recombination occurs in the 8-bp core sequence TCTAGAAA (Turan and Bode, 2011). FLP recombinase from the Saccharomyces cerevisiae 2μ plasmid
   2033..2140    -  misc_feature   MCS: pBluescript multiple cloning site
   2141..2188    -  protein_bind   FRT: FLP-mediated recombination occurs in the 8-bp core sequence TCTAGAAA (Turan and Bode, 2011). FLP recombinase from the Saccharomyces cerevisiae 2μ plasmid
   2183..2251    -  CDS            HBB (fragment): HBB_LEPEU - Experimental evidence at protein level: Swiss-Prot protein existence level 1. Involved in oxygen transport from the lung to the various peripheral tissues. From Lepus europaeus (European hare).
   2249..3265    -  intron         chimeric intron: chimera between introns from chicken β-actin and rabbit β-globin
   3266..3546    -  promoter       chicken β-actin promoter: No description available
   3548..3927    -  enhancer       CMV enhancer: human cytomegalovirus immediate early enhancer
   3957..4097    +  repeat_region  AAV2 ITR: inverted terminal repeat of adeno-associated virus serotype 2 inverted
   4106..4260    +  CDS            lacZα (fragment): LacZα fragment of β-galactosidase; lacZ fragment
   4266..4317    -  misc_feature   bom (fragment): basis of mobility region from pBR322
   4336..4716    +  rep_origin     M13 ori (sequence partly withheld): M13 bacteriophage origin of replication; arrow indicates direction of (+) strand synthesis
   4792..4841    -  misc_feature   bom (fragment): basis of mobility region from pBR322
   4943..4978    -  CDS            rop (fragment): Rop protein, which maintains plasmids at low copy number; rop
   5073..5177    +  promoter       AmpR promoter: bla
   5178..6038    +  CDS            AmpR: β-lactamase; bla; confers resistance to ampicillin, carbenicillin, and related antibiotics
