[The description below was written by a language model from this plasmid's Addgene catalogue record and pLannotate feature annotations shown in this document.]
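Description:
CAG-FRT-MCS-WPRE-SV40 - GCH3 is an empty AAV cloning vector, derived from the CAG-MCS-WPRE-SV40 - GCH1 backbone, intended for building transgenes whose expression depends on Flp (Flpo) recombinase. The 6.2 kb plasmid is propagated in E. coli from a high-copy ColE1/pUC-type origin with ampicillin selection through the β-lactamase gene. The record lists a recombination-deficient strain as the host, which is common for ITR-containing plasmids. An M13 phage origin is also annotated. The short lacI, lac promoter/operator, lacZα, bom and rop fragments appear to be cloning-vector remnants outside the packaged region.

The payload lies between two AAV2 inverted terminal repeats, which are the cis elements needed for replication and packaging of the genome into recombinant AAV particles. The cassette runs on the minus strand of the deposited sequence. It starts with the composite CAG promoter (CMV immediate-early enhancer, chicken β-actin promoter and a chimeric β-actin/β-globin intron), a strong, broadly active mammalian promoter. This is followed by a pBluescript-type multiple cloning site flanked by two FRT sites annotated in opposite orientations. Downstream are a WPRE, which enhances transcript stability and expression, and an SV40 polyadenylation signal.

No insert is present. Oppositely oriented FRT sites allow Flp to invert the intervening segment, so a coding sequence cloned in the antisense orientation would stay silent until Flp flips it into the sense orientation relative to CAG. The annotation shows only a single FRT pair, and the record does not say whether the two sites are identical or variant sequences. The vector suits intersectional or cell-type-restricted expression in Flp-expressing cells or animals.
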