Addgene plasmid #230816: CAG-FRT-MCS-WPRE-SV40 - GCH3
Purpose: (Empty Backbone) AAV cloning vector for Flpo-dependent expression under the CAG promoter.
Depositing lab: Kimberly Ritola. Depositing organization: University of North Carolina at Chapel Hill.
Backbone
  Vector backbone: CAG-MCS-WPRE-SV40 - GCH1
  Backbone manufacturer: Ritola Lab
  Vector type: AAV ; Cloning Vector
Growth in bacteria
  Bacterial resistance: Ampicillin, 100 μg/mL
  Growth temperature: 37°C
  Growth strain: NEB Stable
  Copy number: High Copy
Gene/Insert
  Gene/Insert name: None
Terms and licenses: Academic/Nonprofit Terms; Industry Terms: Not Available to Industry
How to cite: CAG-FRT-MCS-WPRE-SV40 - GCH3 was a gift from Kimberly Ritola (Addgene plasmid # 230816 ; http://n2t.net/addgene:230816 ; RRID:Addgene_230816)
